>Addgene plasmid #212726 | pET24a-His6-CUbo(K48R)-MCS | addgene full sequence | sequence record 418841 | Addgene NGS Result
TGGCGAATGGG
[124 nt withheld, positions 12-135]
C
[91 nt withheld, positions 137-227]
A
[49 nt withheld, positions 229-277]
CCTTTGACGTTGGAGTCCACGTTCTTT
[37 nt withheld, positions 305-341]
ACCCTATCTCGGTCTATTCTTTTGATTTATAAGGGATTTTGCCGATTTCGGCCTATTGGTTAAAAAATGA
GCTGATTTAACAAAAATTTAACGCGAATTTTAACAAAATATTAACGCTTACAATTTAGGTGGCACTTTTC
GGGGAAATGTGCGCGGAACCCCTATTTGTTTATTTTTCTAAATACATTCAAATATGTATCCGCTCATGAA
TTAATTCTTAGAAAAACTCATCGAGCATCAAATGAAACTGCAATTTATTCATATCAGGATTATCAATACC
ATATTTTTGAAAAAGCCGTTTCTGTAATGAAGGAGAAAACTCACCGAGGCAGTTCCATAGGATGGCAAGA
TCCTGGTATCGGTCTGCGATTCCGACTCGTCCAACATCAATACAACCTATTAATTTCCCCTCGTCAAAAA
TAAGGTTATCAAGTGAGAAATCACCATGAGTGACGACTGAATCCGGTGAGAATGGCAAAAGTTTATGCAT
TTCTTTCCAGACTTGTTCAACAGGCCAGCCATTACGCTCGTCATCAAAATCACTCGCATCAACCAAACCG
TTATTCATTCGTGATTGCGCCTGAGCGAGACGAAATACGCGATCGCTGTTAAAAGGACAATTACAAACAG
GAATCGAATGCAACCGGCGCAGGAACACTGCCAGCGCATCAACAATATTTTCACCTGAATCAGGATATTC
TTCTAATACCTGGAATGCTGTTTTCCCGGGGATCGCAGTGGTGAGTAACCATGCATCATCAGGAGTACGG
ATAAAATGCTTGATGGTCGGAAGAGGCATAAATTCCGTCAGCCAGTTTAGTCTGACCATCTCATCTGTAA
CATCATTGGCAACGCTACCTTTGCCATGTTTCAGAAACAACTCTGGCGCATCGGGCTTCCCATACAATCG
ATAGATTGTCGCACCTGATTGCCCGACATTATCGCGAGCCCATTTATACCCATATAAATCAGCATCCATG
TTGGAATTTAATCGCGGCCTAGAGCAAGACGTTTCCCGTTGAATATGGCTCATAACACCCCTTGTATTAC
TGTTTATGTAAGCAGACAGTTTTATTGTTCATGACCAAAATCCCTTAACGTGAGTTTTCGTTCCACTGAG
CGTCAGACCCCGTAGAAAAGATCAAAGGATCTTCTTGAGATCCTTTTTTTCTGCGCGTAATCTGCTGCTT
GCAAACAAAAAAACCACCGCTACCAGCGGTGGTTTGTTTGCCGGATCAAGAGCTACCAACTCTTTTTCCG
AAGGTAACTGGCTTCAGCAGAGCGCAGATACCAAATACTGTCCTTCTAGTGTAGCCGTAGTTAGGCCACC
ACTTCAAGAACTCTGTAGCACCGCCTACATACCTCGCTCTGCTAATCCTGTTACCAGTGGCTGCTGCCAG
TGGCGATAAGTCGTGTCTTACCGGGTTGGACTCAAGACGATAGTTACCGGATAAGGCGCAGCGGTCGGGC
TGAACGGGGGGTTCGTGCACACAGCCCAGCTTGGAGCGAACGACCTACACCGAACTGAGATACCTACAGC
GTGAGCTATGAGAAAGCGCCACGCTTCCCGAAGGGAGAAAGGCGGACAGGTATCCGGTAAGCGGCAGGGT
CGGAACAGGAGAGCGCACGAGGGAGCTTCCAGGGGGAAACGCCTGGTATCTTTATAGTCCTGTCGGGTTT
CGCCACCTCTGACTTGAGCGTCGATTTTTGTGATGCTCGTCAGGGGGGCGGAGCCTATGGAAAAACGCCA
GCAACGCGGCCTTTTTACGGTTCCTGGCCTTTTGCTGGCCTTTTGCTCACATGTTCTTTCCTGCGTTATC
CCCTGATTCTGTGGATAACCGTATTACCGCCTTTGAGTGAGCTGATACCGCTCGCCGCAGCCGAACGACC
GAGCGCAGCGAGTCAGTGAGCGAGGAAGCGGAAGAGCGCCTGATGCGGTATTTTCTCCTTACGCATCTGT
GCGGTATTTCACACCGCAATGGTGCACTCTCAGTACAATCTGCTCTGATGCCGCATAGTTAAGCCAGTAT
ACACTCCGCTATCGCTACGTGACTGGGTCATGGCTGCGCCCCGACACCCGCCAACACCCGCTGACGCGCC
CTGACGGGCTTGTCTGCTCCCGGCATCCGCTTACAGACAAGCTGTGACCGTCTCCGGGAGCTGCATGTGT
CAGAGGTTTTCACCGTCATCACCGAAACGCGCGAGGCAGCTGCGGTAAAGCTCATCAGCGTGGTCGTGAA
GCGATTCACAGATGTCTGCCTGTTCATCCGCGTCCAGCTCGTTGAGTTTCTCCAGAAGCGTTAATGTCTG
GCTTCTGATAAAGCGGGCCATGTTAAGGGCGGTTTTTTCCTGTTTGGTCACTGATGCCTCCGTGTAAGGG
GGATTTCTGTTCATGGGGGTAATGATACCGATGAAACGAGAGAGGATGCTCACGATACGGGTTACTGATG
ATGAACATGCCCGGTTACTGGAACGTTGTGAGGGTAAACAACTGGCGGTATGGATGCGGCGGGACCAGAG
AAAAATCACTCAGGGTCAATGCCAGCGCTTCGTTAATACAGATGTAGGTGTTCCACAGGGTAGCCAGCAG
CATCCTGCGATGCAGATCCGGAACATAATGGTGCAGGGCGCTGACTTCCGCGTTTCCAGACTTTACGAAA
CACGGAAACCGAAGACCATTCATGTTGTTGCTCAGGTCGCAGACGTTTTGCAGCAGCAGTCGCTTCACGT
TCGCTCGCGTATCGGTGATTCATTCTGCTAACCAGTAAGGCAACCCCGCCAGCCTAGCCGGGTCCTCAAC
GACAGGAGCACGATCATGCGCACCCGTGGGGCCGCCATGCCGGCGATAATGGCCTGCTTCTCGCCGAAAC
GTTTGGTGGCGGGACCAGTGACGAAGGCTTGAGCGAGGGCGTGCAAGATTCCGAATACCGCAAGCGACAG
GCCGATCATCGTCGCGCTCCAGCGAAAGCGGTCCTCGCCGAAAATGACCCAGAGCGCTGCCGGCACCTGT
CCTACGAGTTGCATGATAAAGAAGACAGTCATAAGTGCGGCGACGATAGTCATGCCCCGCGCCCACCGGA
AGGAGCTGACTGGGTTGAAGGCTCTCAAGGGCATCGGTCGAGATCCCGGTGCCTAATGAGTGAGCTAACT
TACATTAATTGCGTTGCGCTCACTGCCCGCTTTCCAGTCGGGAAACCTGTCGTGCCAGCTGCATTAATGA
ATCGGCCAACGCGCGGGGAGAGGCGGTTTGCGTATTGGGCGCCAGGGTGGTTTTTCTTTTCACCAGTGAG
ACGGGCAACAGCTGATTGCCCTTCACCGCCTGGCCCTGAGAGAGTTGCAGCAAGCGGTCCACGCTGGTTT
GCCCCAGCAGGCGAAAATCCTGTTTGATGGTGGTTAACGGCGGGATATAACATGAGCTGTCTTCGGTATC
GTCGTATCCCACTACCGAGATATCCGCACCAACGCGCAGCCCGGACTCGGTAATGGCGCGCATTGCGCCC
AGCGCCATCTGATCGTTGGCAACCAGCATCGCAGTGGGAACGATGCCCTCATTCAGCATTTGCATGGTTT
GTTGAAAACCGGACATGGCACTCCAGTCGCCTTCCCGTTCCGCTATCGGCTGAATTTGATTGCGAGTGAG
ATATTTATGCCAGCCAGCCAGACGCAGACGCGCCGAGACAGAACTTAATGGGCCCGCTAACAGCGCGATT
TGCTGGTGACCCAATGCGACCAGATGCTCCACGCCCAGTCGCGTACCGTCTTCATGGGAGAAAATAATAC
TGTTGATGGGTGTCTGGTCAGAGACATCAAGAAATAACGCCGGAACATTAGTGCAGGCAGCTTCCACAGC
AATGGCATCCTGGTCATCCAGCGGATAGTTAATGATCAGCCCACTGACGCGTTGCGCGAGAAGATTGTGC
ACCGCCGCTTTACAGGCTTCGACGCCGCTTCGTTCTACCATCGACACCACCACGCTGGCACCCAGTTGAT
CGGCGCGAGATTTAATCGCCGCGACAATTTGCGACGGCGCGTGCAGGGCCAGACTGGAGGTGGCAACGCC
AATCAGCAACGACTGTTTGCCCGCCAGTTGTTGTGCCACGCGGTTGGGAATGTAATTCAGCTCCGCCATC
GCCGCTTCCACTTTTTCCCGCGTTTTCGCAGAAACGTGGCTGGCCTGGTTCACCACGCGGGAAACGGTCT
GATAAGAGACACCGGCATACTCTGCGACATCGTATAACGTTACTGGTTTCACATTCACCACCCTGAATTG
ACTCTCTTCCGGGCGCTATCATGCCATACCGCGAAAGGTTTTGCGCCATTCGATGGTGTCCGGGATCTCG
ACGCTCTCCCTTATGCGACTCCTGCATTAGGAAGCAGCCCAGTAGTAGGTTGAGGCCGTTGAGCACCGCC
GCCGCAAGGAATGGTGCATGCAAGGAGATGGCGCCCAACAGTCCCCCGGCCACGGGGCCTGCCACCATAC
CCACGCCGAAACAAGCGCTCATGAGCCCGAAGTGGCGAGCCCGATCTTCCCCATCGGTGATGTCGGCGAT
ATAGGCGCCAGCAACCGCACCTGTGGCGCCGGTGATGCCGGCCACGATGCGTCCGGCGTAGAGGATCGAG
ATCTCGATCCCGCGAAATTAATACGACTCACTATAGGGGAATTGTGAGCGGATAACAATTCCCCTCTAGA
AATAATTTTGTTTAACTTTAAGAAGGAGATATACCATGGGCAGCAGCCATCATCATCATCATCACAGCAG
CGGCATGGGAGTGCAGGTGGAAACCATCTCCCCAGGAGACGGGCGCACCTTCCCCAAGCGCGGCCAGACC
TGCGTGGTGCACTACACCGGGATGCTTGAAGATGGAAAGAAATTTGATTCCTCCCGGGACAGAAACAAGC
CCTTTAAGTTTATGCTAGGCAAGCAGGAGGTGATCCGAGGCTGGGAAGAAGGGGTTGCCCAGATGAGTGT
GGGTCAGAGAGCCAAACTGACTATATCTCCAGATTATGCCTATGGTGCCACTGGGCACCCAGGCATCATC
CCACCACATGCCACTCTCGTCTTCGATGTGGAGCTTCTAAAACTGGAAGGGTCGACCGGTATCCCTCCAG
ATCAACAAAGATTGATCTTTGCCGGTCGACAGCTAGAAGACGGTAGAACGCTGTCTGATTACAACATTCA
GAAGGAGTCCACCTTACATCTTGTGCTAAGGCTAAGAGGTGTTACTGGATCCGAATTCGAGCTCCGTCGA
CAAGCTTGCGGCCGCACTCGAGCACCACCACCACCACCACTGAGATCCGGCTGCTAACAAAGCCCGAAAG
GAAGCTGAGTTGGCTGCTGCCACCGCTGAGCAATAACTAGCATAACCCCTTGGGGCCTCTAAACGGGTCT
TGAGGGGTTTTTTGCTGAAAGGAGGAACTATATCCGGAT
Features (pLannotate 1.2.2; 21 found; start..end, strand, type, name):
     12..440     +  rep_origin     f1 ori (sequence partly withheld): f1 bacteriophage origin of replication; arrow indicates direction of (+) strand synthesis
    493..550     +  promoter       AmpR promoter (fragment): bla
    559..1374    -  CDS            KanR: aminoglycoside phosphotransferase; aph(3')-Ia; confers resistance to kanamycin in bacteria or G418 (Geneticin®) in eukaryotes
   1496..2084    +  rep_origin     ori: high-copy-number ColE1/pMB1/pBR322/pUC origin of replication
   2270..2409    -  misc_feature   bom: basis of mobility region from pBR322
   2511..2702    -  CDS            rop: Rop protein, which maintains plasmids at low copy number; rop
   2719..3099    +  CDS            YPB1_ECOLX: Protein predicted: Swiss-Prot protein existence level 4. From Escherichia coli.
   3171..3462    -  CDS            TcR (fragment): tetracycline efflux protein; tet; confers resistance to tetracycline
   3477..3498    -  protein_bind   CAP binding site: CAP binding activates transcription in the presence of cAMP. E. coli catabolite activator protein
   3511..4593    -  CDS            lacI: lac repressor; lacI; The lac repressor binds to the lac operator to inhibit transcription in E. coli. This inhibition can be relieved by adding lactose or isopropyl-β-D-thiogalactopyranoside (IPTG).
   4594..4671    -  promoter       lacI promoter: lacI
   4679..4958    -  CDS            TcR (fragment): tetracycline efflux protein; tet; confers resistance to tetracycline
   4980..4998    +  promoter       T7 promoter: promoter for bacteriophage T7 RNA polymerase
   4999..5023    +  protein_bind   lac operator: The lac repressor binds to the lac operator to inhibit transcription in E. coli. This inhibition can be relieved by adding lactose or isopropyl-β-D-thiogalactopyranoside (IPTG). lac repressor encoded by lacI
   5038..5060    +  RBS            RBS: efficient ribosome binding site from bacteriophage T7 gene 10 (Olins and Rangwala, 1989)
   5079..5095    +  CDS            capTEV™ (fragment): composite tag for in vivo biotinylation, TEV protease cleavage, and 6xHis tagging
   5106..5429    +  CDS            FKBP1A: FKB1A_HUMAN - Also known as FKBP1, FKBP12. Experimental evidence at protein level: Swiss-Prot protein existence level 1. Keeps in an inactive conformation TGFBR1, the TGF-beta type I serine/threonine kinase receptor, preventing TGF-beta receptor activation in absence of ligand. Recruits SMAD7 to ACVR1B which prevents the association of SMAD2 and SMAD3 with the activin receptor complex, thereby blocking the activin signal. May modulate the RYR1 calcium channel activity. PPIases accelerate the folding of proteins. It catalyzes the cis-trans isomerization of proline imidic peptide bonds in oligop
   5439..5562    +  CDS            ubiquitin (fragment): Saccharomyces cerevisiae ubiquitin
   5614..5631    +  CDS            9xHis (fragment): 9xHis affinity tag
   5641..5690    +  CDS            SET1 (fragment): solubility-enhancement tag derived from T7 phage gene 10B
   5698..5745    +  terminator     T7 terminator: transcription terminator for bacteriophage T7 RNA polymerase
