[The description below was written by a language model from this plasmid's Addgene catalogue record and pLannotate feature annotations shown in this document.]
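Description:
pET24a-His6-CUbo(K48R)-MCS is an empty bacterial expression backbone built on pET24a, designed so that a protein of interest can be cloned into a multiple cloning site and produced in E. coli with an N-terminal His6-CUbo(K48R) fusion. It is selected with kanamycin through the aph(3')-Ia KanR gene. It replicates from a ColE1/pMB1-type origin, and the pBR322-derived bom and rop elements are also annotated. The catalogue lists it as high copy, although Rop normally moderates copy number. An f1 origin is present, and the short TcR and AmpR promoter fragments appear to be backbone remnants rather than functional markers.

Expression follows the standard pET arrangement. A T7 promoter with an adjacent lac operator and the T7 gene 10 ribosome binding site drives the fusion, the plasmid-borne lacI provides repression, and a T7 terminator closes the unit. Transcription therefore requires a host supplying T7 RNA polymerase and is inducible with IPTG. Within the reading frame, the annotation finds a short His-tag segment (called as a capTEV fragment), followed by human FKBP12 (FKBP1A) and then a fragment of Saccharomyces cerevisiae ubiquitin. Together these apparently make up the CUbo module, a partial ubiquitin joined to a dimerisation domain. The K48R name indicates a lysine-to-arginine substitution at ubiquitin position 48, which would block chain extension through that residue.

Downstream lie the cloning site and the vector's own C-terminal His-tag sequence, annotated as a 9xHis fragment. Whether that tag is read depends on how an insert is cloned. The record lists no insert. The plasmid comes from work on the Ubiquiton system for inducible, linkage-specific polyubiquitylation, and it is suited to producing recombinant tagged substrates for purification and for ubiquitylation experiments.
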