Addgene plasmid #212726: pET24a-His6-CUbo(K48R)-MCS
Purpose: (Empty Backbone) Bacterial expression of a protein of interest with N-terminal His6-CUbo(K48R)-fusion, contains multiple cloning site
Depositing lab: Helle Ulrich. Depositing organization: Institut fuer Molekulare Biologie (IMB Mainz). Publication: Ubiquiton-An inducible, linkage-specific polyubiquitylation tool. Renz C, Asimaki E, Meister C, Albanese V, Petriukov K, Krapoth NC, Wegmann S, Wollscheid HP, Wong RP, Fulzele A, Chen JX, Leon S, Ulrich HD. Mol Cell. 2024 Jan 18;84(2):386-400.e11. doi: 10.1016/j.molcel.2023.11.016. Epub 2023 Dec 15. PubMed 38103558.
Backbone
  Vector backbone: pET24a
  Vector type: Bacterial Expression
Growth in bacteria
  Bacterial resistance: Kanamycin, 50 μg/mL
  Growth temperature: 37°C
  Growth strain: Top10
  Copy number: High Copy
Gene/Insert
  Gene/Insert name: None
Terms and licenses: Academic/Nonprofit Terms; Industry Terms: Not Available to Industry
Depositor comments: pHU5796
How to cite: pET24a-His6-CUbo(K48R)-MCS was a gift from Helle Ulrich (Addgene plasmid # 212726 ; http://n2t.net/addgene:212726 ; RRID:Addgene_212726)
